>Addgene plasmid #136320 | EGFP-Hu_Plk5(W207F) | addgene full sequence | sequence record 269688 | Addgene NGS Result
GAAGATCCTTTGATCTTTTCTACGGGGTCTGACGCTCAGTGGAACGAAAACTCACGTTAAGGGATTTTGG
TCATGAGATTATCAAAAAGGATCTTCACCTAGATCCTTTTAAATTAAAAATGAAGTTTTAAATCAATCTA
AAGTATATATGAGTAAACTTGGTCTGACAGTTACCAATGCTTAATCAGTGAGGCACCTATCTCAGCGATC
TGTCTATTTCGTTCATCCATAGTTGCCTGACTCCCCGTCGTGTAGATAACTACGATACGGGAGGGCTTAC
CATCTGGCCCCAGTGCTGCAATGATACCGCGAGACCCACGCTCACCGGCTCCAGATTTATCAGCAATAAA
CCAGCCAGCCGGAAGGGCCGAGCGCAGAAGTGGTCCTGCAACTTTATCCGCCTCCATCCAGTCTATTAAT
TGTTGCCGGGAAGCTAGAGTAAGTAGTTCGCCAGTTAATAGTTTGCGCAACGTTGTTGCCATTGCTACAG
GCATCGTGGTGTCACGCTCGTCGTTTGGTATGGCTTCATTCAGCTCCGGTTCCCAACGATCAAGGCGAGT
TACATGATCCCCCATGTTGTGCAAAAAAGCGGTTAGCTCCTTCGGTCCTCCGATCGTTGTCAGAAGTAAG
TTGGCCGCAGTGTTATCACTCATGGTTATGGCAGCACTGCATAATTCTCTTACTGTCATGCCATCCGTAA
GATGCTTTTCTGTGACTGGTGAGTACTCAACCAAGTCATTCTGAGAATAGTGTATGCGGCGACCGAGTTG
CTCTTGCCCGGCGTCAATACGGGATAATACCGCGCCACATAGCAGAACTTTAAAAGTGCTCATCATTGGA
AAACGTTCTTCGGGGCGAAAACTCTCAAGGATCTTACCGCTGTTGAGATCCAGTTCGATGTAACCCACTC
GTGCACCCAACTGATCTTCAGCATCTTTTACTTTCACCAGCGTTTCTGGGTGAGCAAAAACAGGAAGGCA
AAATGCCGCAAAAAAGGGAATAAGGGCGACACGGAAATGTTGAATACTCATACTCTTCCTTTTTCAATAT
TATTGAAGCATTTATCAGGGTTATTGTCTCATGAGCGGATACATATTTGAATGTATTTAGAAAAATAAAC
AAATAGGGGTTCCGCGCACATTTCCCCGAAAAGTGCCACCTGACGTCGACGGATCGGGAGATCTCCCGAT
CCCCTATGGTGCACTCTCAGTACAATCTGCTCTGATGCCGCATAGTTAAGCCAGTATCTGCTCCCTGCTT
GTGTGTTGGAGGTCGCTGAGTAGTGCGCGAGCAAAATTTAAGCTACAACAAGGCAAGGCTTGACCGACAA
TTGCATGAAGAATCTGCTTAGGGTTAGGCGTTTTGCGCTGCTTCGCGATGTACGGGCCAGATATACGCGT
TGACATTGATTATTGACTAGTTATTAATAGTAATCAATTACGGGGTCATTAGTTCATAGCCCATATATGG
AGTTCCGCGTTACATAACTTACGGTAAATGGCCCGCCTGGCTGACCGCCCAACGACCCCCGCCCATTGAC
GTCAATAATGACGTATGTTCCCATAGTAACGCCAATAGGGACTTTCCATTGACGTCAATGGGTGGAGTAT
TTACGGTAAACTGCCCACTTGGCAGTACATCAAGTGTATCATATGCCAAGTACGCCCCCTATTGACGTCA
ATGACGGTAAATGGCCCGCCTGGCATTATGCCCAGTACATGACCTTATGGGACTTTCCTACTTGGCAGTA
CATCTACGTATTAGTCATCGCTATTACCATGGTGATGCGGTTTTGGCAGTACATCAATGGGCGTGGATAG
CGGTTTGACTCACGGGGATTTCCAAGTCTCCACCCCATTGACGTCAATGGGAGTTTGTTTTGGCACCAAA
ATCAACGGGACTTTCCAAAATGTCGTAACAACTCCGCCCCATTGACGCAAATGGGCGGTAGGCGTGTACG
GTGGGAGGTCTATATAAGCAGAGCTCTCTGGCTAACTAGAGAACCCACTGCTTACTGGCTTATCGAAATT
AATACGACTCACTATAGGGAGACCCAAGCTGGCTAGCGTTTAAACTTAAGCTTACGATGGTGAGCAAGGG
CGAGGAGCTGTTCACCGGGGTGGTGCCCATCCTGGTCGAGCTGGACGGCGACGTAAACGGCCACAAGTTC
AGCGTGTCCGGCGAGGGCGAGGGCGATGCCACCTACGGCAAGCTGACCCTGAAGTTCATCTGCACCACCG
GCAAGCTGCCCGTGCCCTGGCCCACCCTCGTGACCACCCTGACCTACGGCGTGCAGTGCTTCAGCCGCTA
CCCCGACCACATGAAGCAGCACGACTTCTTCAAGTCCGCCATGCCCGAAGGCTACGTCCAGGAGCGCACC
ATCTTCTTCAAGGACGACGGCAACTACAAGACCCGCGCCGAGGTGAAGTTCGAGGGCGACACCCTGGTGA
ACCGCATCGAGCTGAAGGGCATCGACTTCAAGGAGGACGGCAACATCCTGGGGCACAAGCTGGAGTACAA
CTACAACAGCCACAACGTCTATATCATGGCCGACAAGCAGAAGAACGGCATCAAGGTGAACTTCAAGATC
CGCCACAACATCGAGGACGGCAGCGTGCAGCTCGCCGACCACTACCAGCAGAACACCCCCATCGGCGACG
GCCCCGTGCTGCTGCCCGACAACCACTACCTGAGCACCCAGTCCGCCCTGAGCAAAGACCCCAACGAGAA
GCGCGATCACATGGTCCTGCTGGAGTTCGTGACCGCCGCCGGGATCACTCTCGGCATGGACGAGCTGTAC
AAGGGTACCACAAGTTTGTACAAAAAAGCAGGCTCCGCGGCCGCCCCCTTCACCGCCACCATGTACACGG
TGCTGACTGGCACCCCACCCTTCATGGCCTCACCCCTGTCGGAGATGTACCAAAACATCCGTGAGGGCCA
CTACCCCGAACCCGCTCACCTGTCTGCCAATGCGCGCCGCCTCATCGTGCACCTCCTAGCACCCAACCCG
GCCGAGCGGCCCAGCCTGGACCACCTGCTGCAGGACGACTTCTTCACACAGGGTTTCACTCCAGACCGGC
TGCCGGCCCACTCCTGCCACAGTCCCCCCATCTTCGCCATACCCCCGCCTCTGGGCAGGATCTTCCGGAA
GGTGGGCCAGCGGCTGCTCACCCAGTGCCGGCCACCCTGCCCCTTCACGCCTAAAGAGGCCTCGGGTCCA
GGAGAAGGTGGGCCAGACCCTGACTCCATGGAGTGGGACGGCGAGAGCTCCCTGTCTGCGAAAGAGGTTC
CCTGCCTGGAAGGCCCCATCCACCTGGTCGCACAAGGGACCCTGCAGAGTGACCTGGCCGGGCCCGAGGG
GAGCCGGCGGCCAGAGGTGGAGGCGGCCCTCAGACACCTGCAGCTGTGCCTGGATGTAGGCCCCCCGGCC
ACACAGGACCCCCTGGGAGAGCAGCAGCCCATCCTCTGGGCCCCCAAATTCGTGGATTATTCCAGCAAAT
ACGGCTTTGGCTACCAGCTCTTGGACGGGGGGCGCACGGGACGGCACCCACATGGCCCTGCGACCCCCCG
GAGGGAGGGGACCCTCCCCACACCTGTGCCACCTGCTGGACCCGGCCTCTGCCTCCTGCGCTTCCTGGCC
TCTGAGCACGCCCTGCTGCTGCTGTTCAGCAATGGGATGGTGCAGGTGAGCTTCAGTGGAGTCCCGGCCC
AACTGGTGCTGAGTGGCGAGGGTGAGGGTTTGCAGCTCACCCTCTGGGAGCAGGGGTCCCCTGGCACCTC
CTACTCCCTGGACGTCCCGCAGAGCCACGGCTGCGCCCCCACCACCGGACAGCACCTTCACCACGCCCTC
CGCATGCTGCAGAGTATCTAGAAGGGTGGGCGCGCCGACCCAGCTTTCTTGTACAAAGTGGTCTCGAGTC
TAGAGGGCCCGTTTAAACCCGCTGATCAGCCTCGACTGTGCCTTCTAGTTGCCAGCCATCTGTTGTTTGC
CCCTCCCCCGTGCCTTCCTTGACCCTGGAAGGTGCCACTCCCACTGTCCTTTCCTAATAAAATGAGGAAA
TTGCATCGCATTGTCTGAGTAGGTGTCATTCTATTCTGGGGGGTGGGGTGGGGCAGGACAGCAAGGGGGA
GGATTGGGAAGACAATAGCAGGCATGCTGGGGATGCGGTGGGCTCTATGGCTTCTGAGGCGGAAAGAACC
AGCTGGGGCTCTAGGGGGTATCCCC
[124 nt withheld, positions 4226-4349]
C
[91 nt withheld, positions 4351-4441]
A
[49 nt withheld, positions 4443-4491]
CCTTTGACGTTGGAGTCCACGTTCTTT
[37 nt withheld, positions 4519-4555]
ACCCTATCTCGGTCTATTCTTTTGATTTATAAGGGATTTTGCCGATTTCGGCCTATTGGTTAAAAAATGA
GCTGATTTAACAAAAATTTAACGCGAATTAATTCTGTGGAATGTGTGTCAGTTAGGGTGTGGAAAGTCCC
CAGGCTCCCCAGCAGGCAGAAGTATGCAAAGCATGCATCTCAATTAGTCAGCAACCAGGTGTGGAAAGTC
CCCAGGCTCCCCAGCAGGCAGAAGTATGCAAAGCATGCATCTCAATTAGTCAGCAACCATAGTCCCGCCC
CTAACTCCGCCCATCCCGCCCCTAACTCCGCCCAGTTCCGCCCATTCTCCGCCCCATGGCTGACTAATTT
TTTTTATTTATGCAGAGGCCGAGGCCGCCTCTGCCTCTGAGCTATTCCAGAAGTAGTGAGGAGGCTTTTT
TGGAGGCCTAGGCTTTTGCAAAAAGCTCCCGGGAGCTTGTATATCCATTTTCGGATCTGATCAAGAGACA
GGATGAGGATCGTTTCGCATGATTGAACAAGATGGATTGCACGCAGGTTCTCCGGCCGCTTGGGTGGAGA
GGCTATTCGGCTATGACTGGGCACAACAGACAATCGGCTGCTCTGATGCCGCCGTGTTCCGGCTGTCAGC
GCAGGGGCGCCCGGTTCTTTTTGTCAAGACCGACCTGTCCGGTGCCCTGAATGAACTGCAGGACGAGGCA
GCGCGGCTATCGTGGCTGGCCACGACGGGCGTTCCTTGCGCAGCTGTGCTCGACGTTGTCACTGAAGCGG
GAAGGGACTGGCTGCTATTGGGCGAAGTGCCGGGGCAGGATCTCCTGTCATCTCACCTTGCTCCTGCCGA
GAAAGTATCCATCATGGCTGATGCAATGCGGCGGCTGCATACGCTTGATCCGGCTACCTGCCCATTCGAC
CACCAAGCGAAACATCGCATCGAGCGAGCACGTACTCGGATGGAAGCCGGTCTTGTCGATCAGGATGATC
TGGACGAAGAGCATCAGGGGCTCGCGCCAGCCGAACTGTTCGCCAGGCTCAAGGCGCGCATGCCCGACGG
CGAGGATCTCGTCGTGACCCATGGCGATGCCTGCTTGCCGAATATCATGGTGGAAAATGGCCGCTTTTCT
GGATTCATCGACTGTGGCCGGCTGGGTGTGGCGGACCGCTATCAGGACATAGCGTTGGCTACCCGTGATA
TTGCTGAAGAGCTTGGCGGCGAATGGGCTGACCGCTTCCTCGTGCTTTACGGTATCGCCGCTCCCGATTC
GCAGCGCATCGCCTTCTATCGCCTTCTTGACGAGTTCTTCTGAGCGGGACTCTGGGGTTCGAAATGACCG
ACCAAGCGACGCCCAACCTGCCATCACGAGATTTCGATTCCACCGCCGCCTTCTATGAAAGGTTGGGCTT
CGGAATCGTTTTCCGGGACGCCGGCTGGATGATCCTCCAGCGCGGGGATCTCATGCTGGAGTTCTTCGCC
CACCCCAACTTGTTTATTGCAGCTTATAATGGTTACAAATAAAGCAATAGCATCACAAATTTCACAAATA
AAGCATTTTTTTCACTGCATTCTAGTTGTGGTTTGTCCAAACTCATCAATGTATCTTATCATGTCTGTAT
ACCGTCGACCTCTAGCTAGAGCTTGGCGTAATCATGGTCATAGCTGTTTCCTGTGTGAAATTGTTATCCG
CTCACAATTCCACACAACATACGAGCCGGAAGCATAAAGTGTAAAGCCTGGGGTGCCTAATGAGTGAGCT
AACTCACATTAATTGCGTTGCGCTCACTGCCCGCTTTCCAGTCGGGAAACCTGTCGTGCCAGCTGCATTA
ATGAATCGGCCAACGCGCGGGGAGAGGCGGTTTGCGTATTGGGCGCTCTTCCGCTTCCTCGCTCACTGAC
TCGCTGCGCTCGGTCGTTCGGCTGCGGCGAGCGGTATCAGCTCACTCAAAGGCGGTAATACGGTTATCCA
CAGAATCAGGGGATAACGCAGGAAAGAACATGTGAGCAAAAGGCCAGCAAAAGGCCAGGAACCGTAAAAA
GGCCGCGTTGCTGGCGTTTTTCCATAGGCTCCGCCCCCCTGACGAGCATCACAAAAATCGACGCTCAAGT
CAGAGGTGGCGAAACCCGACAGGACTATAAAGATACCAGGCGTTTCCCCCTGGAAGCTCCCTCGTGCGCT
CTCCTGTTCCGACCCTGCCGCTTACCGGATACCTGTCCGCCTTTCTCCCTTCGGGAAGCGTGGCGCTTTC
TCATAGCTCACGCTGTAGGTATCTCAGTTCGGTGTAGGTCGTTCGCTCCAAGCTGGGCTGTGTGCACGAA
CCCCCCGTTCAGCCCGACCGCTGCGCCTTATCCGGTAACTATCGTCTTGAGTCCAACCCGGTAAGACACG
ACTTATCGCCACTGGCAGCAGCCACTGGTAACAGGATTAGCAGAGCGAGGTATGTAGGCGGTGCTACAGA
GTTCTTGAAGTGGTGGCCTAACTACGGCTACACTAGAAGAACAGTATTTGGTATCTGCGCTCTGCTGAAG
CCAGTTACCTTCGGAAAAAGAGTTGGTAGCTCTTGATCCGGCAAACAAACCACCGCTGGTAGCGGTGGTT
TTTTTGTTTGCAAGCAGCAGATTACGCGCAGAAAAAAAGGATCTCAA
Features (pLannotate 1.2.2; 23 found; start..end, strand, type, name):
    171..1031    -  CDS            AmpR: β-lactamase; bla; confers resistance to ampicillin, carbenicillin, and related antibiotics
   1032..1136    -  promoter       AmpR promoter: bla
   1195..1247    -  misc_feature   bom (fragment): basis of mobility region from pBR322
   1402..1781    +  enhancer       CMV enhancer: human cytomegalovirus immediate early enhancer
   1782..1985    +  promoter       CMV promoter: human cytomegalovirus (CMV) immediate early promoter
   1981..2014    +  LTR            5' LTR (truncated) (fragment): truncated 5' long terminal repeat (LTR) from HIV-1
   2030..2048    +  promoter       T7 promoter: promoter for bacteriophage T7 RNA polymerase
   2087..2803    +  CDS            EGFP: EGFP is a basic (constitutively fluorescent) green fluorescent protein published in 1996, derived from Aequorea victoria. It is reported to be a rapidly-maturing weak dimer with moderate acid sensitivity.
   2810..2834    +  protein_bind   attB1: mutant version of attB; recombination site for the Gateway® BP reaction BP Clonase™
   2861..3868    +  CDS            PLK5: PLK5_HUMAN - Also known as PLK5P. Experimental evidence at protein level: Swiss-Prot protein existence level 1. Inactive serine/threonine-protein kinase that plays a role in cell cycle progression and neuronal differentiation. From Homo sapiens (Human).
   3888..3912    -  protein_bind   attB2: mutant version of attB; recombination site for the Gateway® BP reaction BP Clonase™
   3956..4180    +  polyA_signal   bGH poly(A) signal: bovine growth hormone polyadenylation signal
   4184..4205    +  promoter       SV40 promoter (fragment): SV40 enhancer and early promoter
   4226..4654    +  rep_origin     f1 ori (sequence partly withheld): f1 bacteriophage origin of replication; arrow indicates direction of (+) strand synthesis
   4668..4997    +  promoter       SV40 promoter: SV40 enhancer and early promoter
   5064..5855    +  CDS            neo: KKA2_KLEPN - Also known as kan, nptII. Experimental evidence at protein level: Swiss-Prot protein existence level 1. Resistance to kanamycin, neomycin, paromomycin, ribostamycin, butirosin and gentamicin B. From Klebsiella pneumoniae.
   5879..6037    +  CDS            ble (fragment): BLE_KLEPN - Experimental evidence at protein level: Swiss-Prot protein existence level 1. Binding protein with a strong affinity to the bleomycin family of antibiotics. Binds to CL990; an antimitotic-antibiotic compound. From Klebsiella pneumoniae.
   6032..6153    +  polyA_signal   SV40 poly(A) signal: SV40 polyadenylation signal
   6226..6242    -  protein_bind   lac operator: The lac repressor binds to the lac operator to inhibit transcription in E. coli. This inhibition can be relieved by adding lactose or isopropyl-β-D-thiogalactopyranoside (IPTG). lac repressor encoded by lacI
   6250..6280    -  promoter       lac promoter: promoter for the E. coli lac operon
   6295..6316    -  protein_bind   CAP binding site: CAP binding activates transcription in the presence of cAMP. E. coli catabolite activator protein
   6329..6421    -  CDS            lacI (fragment): lac repressor; lacI; The lac repressor binds to the lac operator to inhibit transcription in E. coli. This inhibition can be relieved by adding lactose or isopropyl-β-D-thiogalactopyranoside (IPTG).
   6604..7192    -  rep_origin     ori: high-copy-number ColE1/pMB1/pBR322/pUC origin of replication
