[The description below was written by a language model from this plasmid's Addgene catalogue record and pLannotate feature annotations shown in this document.]
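Description:
EGFP-Hu_Plk5(W207F) is a mammalian expression plasmid of about 7.2 kb built on an EGFP-bearing pcDNA3.1 backbone. It is propagated in E. coli through a high-copy ColE1/pUC-type origin with β-lactamase conferring ampicillin resistance. An f1 origin is also present, along with small lac promoter/operator remnants typical of this vector family. For selection in mammalian cells, an SV40 enhancer/early promoter drives a neomycin phosphotransferase gene terminated by an SV40 polyadenylation signal, which allows G418 selection of stable transfectants. The short bleomycin-resistance, lacI, HIV-1 LTR and bom annotations are flagged as fragments and are probably non-functional backbone remnants or incidental similarity hits rather than working parts.

The expression cassette uses the human cytomegalovirus immediate-early enhancer and promoter, followed by a T7 promoter, to transcribe an EGFP coding sequence placed upstream of the human PLK5 open reading frame, with a bovine growth hormone polyadenylation signal at the 3' end. PLK5 was introduced by Gateway recombination and is flanked by attB1 and attB2 sites, so the attB1 sequence lies between EGFP and PLK5, giving the N-terminal EGFP fusion stated in the record. The insert carries a W207F substitution, although the record does not state its functional rationale. Human PLK5 is annotated as an inactive serine/threonine kinase family member involved in cell cycle progression and neuronal differentiation. The construct is intended for expressing fluorescently tagged mutant Plk5 in mammalian cells, which would allow its localisation and effects to be followed.
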