Addgene plasmid #136320: EGFP-Hu_Plk5(W207F)
Purpose: Mammalian expression of human Plk5 W207F with N-terminal EGFP
Depositing lab: Guillermo de Cárcer & Marcos Malumbres. Depositing organization: Centro Nacional de Investigaciones Oncologicas (CNIO). Publication: Plk5, a polo box domain-only protein with specific roles in neuron differentiation and glioblastoma suppression. de Carcer G, Escobar B, Higuero AM, Garcia L, Anson A, Perez G, Mollejo M, Manning G, Melendez B, Abad-Rodriguez J, Malumbres M. Mol Cell Biol. 2011 Mar;31(6):1225-39. doi: 10.1128/MCB.00607-10. Epub 2011 Jan 18. PubMed 21245385.
Backbone
  Vector backbone: pCDNA3.1_EGFP
  Vector type: Mammalian Expression
  Selectable markers: Neomycin (select with G418)
Growth in bacteria
  Bacterial resistance: Ampicillin, 100 μg/mL
  Growth temperature: 37°C
  Growth strain: DH5alpha
  Copy number: Unknown
Gene/Insert
  Gene/Insert name: PLK5
  Species: H. sapiens (human)
  Mutation: W207F
  Entrez Gene: PLK5 (a.k.a. PLK-5, PLK5P, SgK384ps)
  Cloning method: Gateway Cloning
Terms and licenses: Academic/Nonprofit Terms; Industry Terms: Not Available to Industry
How to cite: EGFP-Hu_Plk5(W207F) was a gift from Guillermo de Cárcer & Marcos Malumbres (Addgene plasmid # 136320 ; http://n2t.net/addgene:136320 ; RRID:Addgene_136320)
